>Addgene plasmid #116377 | pHAGE-FGFR1-P148S | addgene full sequence | sequence record 252643 | Addgene NGS Result
TGGAAGGGCTAATTCACTCCCAAAGAAGACAAGATATCCTTGATCTGTGGATCTACCACACACAAGGCTA
CTTCCCTGATTAGCAGAACTACACACCAGGGCCAGGGGTCAGATATCCACTGACCTTTGGATGGTGCTAC
AAGCTAGTACCAGTTGAGCCAGATAAGGTAGAAGAGGCCAATAAAGGAGAGAACACCAGCTTGTTACACC
CTGTGAGCCTGCATGGGATGGATGACCCGGAGAGAGAAGTGTTAGAGTGGAGGTTTGACAGCCGCCTAGC
ATTTCATCACGTGGCCCGAGAGCTGCATCCGGAGTACTTCAAGAACTGCTGATATCGAGCTTGCTACAAG
GGACTTTCCGCTGGGGACTTTCCAGGGAGGCGTGGCCTGGGCGGGACTGGGGAGTGGCGAGCCCTCAGAT
CCTGCATATAAGCAGCTGCTTTTTGCCTGTACTGGGTCTCTCTGGTTAGACCAGATCTGAGCCTGGGAGC
TCTCTGGCTAACTAGGGAACCCACTGCTTAAGCCTCAATAAAGCTTGCCTTGAGTGCTTCAAGTAGTGTG
TGCCCGTCTGTTGTGTGACTCTGGTAACTAGAGATCCCTCAGACCCTTTTAGTCAGTGTGGAAAATCTCT
AGCAGTGGCGCCCGAACAGGGACTTGAAAGCGAAAGGGAAACCAGAGGAGCTCTCTCGACGCAGGACTCG
GCTTGCTGAAGCGCGCACGGCAAGAGGCGAGGGGCGGCGACTGGTGAGTACGCCAAAAATTTTGACTAGC
GGAGGCTAGAAGGAGAGAGATGGGTGCGAGAGCGTCAGTATTAAGCGGGGGAGAATTAGATCGCGATGGG
AAAAAATTCGGTTAAGGCCAGGGGGAAAGAAAAAATATAAATTAAAACATATAGTATGGGCAAGCAGGGA
GCTAGAACGATTCGCAGTTAATCCTGGCCTGTTAGAAACATCAGAAGGCTGTAGACAAATACTGGGACAG
CTACAACCATCCCTTCAGACAGGATCAGAAGAACTTAGATCATTATATAATACAGTAGCAACCCTCTATT
GTGTGCATCAAAGGATAGAGATAAAAGACACCAAGGAAGCTTTAGACAAGATAGAGGAAGAGCAAAACAA
AAGTAAGACCACCGCACAGCAAGCGGCCGGCCGCTGATCTTCAGACCTGGAGGAGGAGATATGAGGGACA
ATTGGAGAAGTGAATTATATAAATATAAAGTAGTAAAAATTGAACCATTAGGAGTAGCACCCACCAAGGC
AAAGAGAAGAGTGGTGCAGAGAGAAAAAAGAGCAGTGGGAATAGGAGCTTTGTTCCTTGGGTTCTTGGGA
GCAGCAGGAAGCACTATGGGCGCAGCGTCAATGACGCTGACGGTACAGGCCAGACAATTATTGTCTGGTA
TAGTGCAGCAGCAGAACAATTTGCTGAGGGCTATTGAGGCGCAACAGCATCTGTTGCAACTCACAGTCTG
GGGCATCAAGCAGCTCCAGGCAAGAATCCTGGCTGTGGAAAGATACCTAAAGGATCAACAGCTCCTGGGG
ATTTGGGGTTGCTCTGGAAAACTCATTTGCACCACTGCTGTGCCTTGGAATGCTAGTTGGAGTAATAAAT
CTCTGGAACAGATTTGGAATCACACGACCTGGATGGAGTGGGACAGAGAAATTAACAATTACACAAGCTT
AATACACTCCTTAATTGAAGAATCGCAAAACCAGCAAGAAAAGAATGAACAAGAATTATTGGAATTAGAT
AAATGGGCAAGTTTGTGGAATTGGTTTAACATAACAAATTGGCTGTGGTATATAAAATTATTCATAATGA
TAGTAGGAGGCTTGGTAGGTTTAAGAATAGTTTTTGCTGTACTTTCTATAGTGAATAGAGTTAGGCAGGG
ATATTCACCATTATCGTTTCAGACCCACCTCCCAACCCCGAGGGGACCCGACAGGCCCGAAGGAATAGAA
GAAGAAGGTGGAGAGAGAGACAGAGACAGATCCATTCGATTAGTGAACGGATCTCGACGGTATCGCCGAA
TTCACAAATGGCAGTATTCATCCACAATTTTAAAAGAAAAGGGGGGATTGGGGGGTACAGTGCAGGGGAA
AGAATAGTAGACATAATAGCAACAGACATACAAACTAAAGAATTACAAAAACAAATTACAAAAATTCAAA
ATTTTCGGGTTTATTACAGGGACAGCAGAGATCCAGTTTGGACTAGTCGTGAGGCTCCGGTGCCCGTCAG
TGGGCAGAGCGCACATCGCCCACAGTCCCCGAGAAGTTGGGGGGAGGGGTCGGCAATTGAACCGGTGCCT
AGAGAAGGTGGCGCGGGGTAAACTGGGAAAGTGATGTCGTGTACTGGCTCCGCCTTTTTCCCGAGGGTGG
GGGAGAACCGTATATAAGTGCAGTAGTCGCCGTGAACGTTCTTTTTCGCAACGGGTTTGCCGCCAGAACA
CAGGTAAGTGCCGTGTGTGGTTCCCGCGGGCCTGGCCTCTTTACGGGTTATGGCCCTTGCGTGCCTTGAA
TTACTTCCACCTGGCTGCAGTACGTGATTCTTGATCCCGAGCTTCGGGTTGGAAGTGGGTGGGAGAGTTC
GAGGCCTTGCGCTTAAGGAGCCCCTTCGCCTCGTGCTTGAGTTGAGGCCTGGCCTGGGCGCTGGGGCCGC
CGCGTGCGAATCTGGTGGCACCTTCGCGCCTGTCTCGCTGCTTTCGATAAGTCTCTAGCCATTTAAAATT
TTTGATGACCTGCTGCGACGCTTTTTTTCTGGCAAGATAGTCTTGTAAATGCGGGCCAAGATCTGCACAC
TGGTATTTCGGTTTTTGGGGCCGCGGGCGGCGACGGGGCCCGTGCGTCCCAGCGCACATGTTCGGCGAGG
CGGGGCCTGCGAGCGCGGCCACCGAGAATCGGACGGGGGTAGTCTCAAGCTGGCCGGCCTGCTCTGGTGC
CTGGCCTCGCGCCGCCGTGTATCGCCCCGCCCTGGGCGGCAAGGCTGGCCCGGTCGGCACCAGTTGCGTG
AGCGGAAAGATGGCCGCTTCCCGGCCCTGCTGCAGGGAGCTCAAAATGGAGGACGCGGCGCTCGGGAGAG
CGGGCGGGTGAGTCACCCACACAAAGGAAAAGGGCCTTTCCGTCCTCAGCCGTCGCTTCATGTGACTCCA
CGGAGTACCGGGCGCCGTCCAGGCACCTCGATTAGTTCTCGAGCTTTTGGAGTACGTCGTCTTTAGGTTG
GGGGGAGGGGTTTTATGCGATGGAGTTTCCCCACACTGAGTGGGTGGAGACTGAAGTTAGGCCAGCTTGG
CACTTGATGTAATTCTCCTTGGAATTTGCCCTTTTTGAGTTTGGATCTTGGTTCATTCTCAAGCCTCAGA
CAGTGGTTCAAAGTTTTTTTCTTCCATTTCAGGTGTCGTGAAGCGGCCCTGCAGATATCAACAAGTTTGT
ACAAAAAAGCAGGCACCATGTGGAGCTGGAAGTGCCTCCTCTTCTGGGCTGTGCTGGTCACAGCCACACT
CTGCACCGCTAGGCCGTCCCCGACCTTGCCTGAACAAGCCCAGCCCTGGGGAGCCCCTGTGGAAGTGGAG
TCCTTCCTGGTTCACCCCGGTGACCTGCTGCAGCTTCGCTGTCGGCTGCGGGACGATGTGCAGAGCATCA
ACTGGCTGCGGGACGGGGTGCAGCTGGCGGAAAGCAACCGCACCCGCATCACAGGGGAGGAGGTGGAGGT
GCAGGACTCCGTGCCCGCAGACTCCGGCCTCTATGCTTGCGTAACCAGCAGCCCCTCGGGCAGTGACACC
ACCTACTTCTCCGTCAATGTTTCAGATGCTCTCCCCTCCTCGGAGGATGATGATGATGATGATGACTCCT
CTTCAGAGGAGAAAGAAACAGATAACACCAAACCAAACTCCGTAGCTCCATATTGGACATCCCCAGAAAA
GATGGAAAAGAAATTGCATGCAGTGCCGGCTGCCAAGACAGTGAAGTTCAAATGCCCTTCCAGTGGGACC
CCAAACCCCACACTGCGCTGGTTGAAAAATGGCAAAGAATTCAAACCTGACCACAGAATTGGAGGCTACA
AGGTCCGTTATGCCACCGGGAGCATCATAATGGACTCTGTGGTGCCCTCTGACAAGGGCAACTACACCTG
CATTGTGGAGAATGAGTACGGCAGCATCAACCACACATACCAGCTGGATGTCGTGGAGCGGTCCCCTCAC
CGGCCCATCCTGCAAGCAGGGTTGCCCGCCAACAAAACAGTGGCCCTGGGTAGCAACGTGGAGTTCATGT
GTAAGGTGTACAGTGACCCGCAGCCGCACATCCAGTGGCTAAAGCACATCGAGGTGAATGGGAGCAAGAT
TGGCCCAGACAACCTGCCTTATGTCCAGATCTTGAAGACTGCTGGAGTTAATACCACCGACAAAGAGATG
GAGGTGCTTCACTTAAGAAATGTCTCCTTTGAGGACGCAGGGGAGTATACGTGCTTGGCGGGTAACTCTA
TCGGACTCTCCCATCACTCTGCATGGTTGACCGTTCTGGAAGCCCTGGAAGAGAGGCCGGCAGTGATGAC
CTCGCCCCTGTACCTGGAGATCATCATCTATTGCACAGGGGCCTTCCTCATCTCCTGCATGGTGGGGTCG
GTCATCGTCTACAAGATGAAGAGTGGTACCAAGAAGAGTGACTTCCACAGCCAGATGGCTGTGCACAAGC
TGGCCAAGAGCATCCCTCTGCGCAGACAGGTAACAGTGTCTGCTGACTCCAGTGCATCCATGAACTCTGG
GGTTCTTCTGGTTCGGCCATCACGGCTCTCCTCCAGTGGGACTCCCATGCTAGCAGGGGTCTCTGAGTAT
GAGCTTCCCGAAGACCCTCGCTGGGAGCTGCCTCGGGACAGACTGGTCTTAGGCAAACCCCTGGGAGAGG
GCTGCTTTGGGCAGGTGGTGTTGGCAGAGGCTATCGGGCTGGACAAGGACAAACCCAACCGTGTGACCAA
AGTGGCTGTGAAGATGTTGAAGTCGGACGCAACAGAGAAAGACTTGTCAGACCTGATCTCAGAAATGGAG
ATGATGAAGATGATCGGGAAGCATAAGAATATCATCAACCTGCTGGGGGCCTGCACGCAGGATGGTCCCT
TGTATGTCATCGTGGAGTATGCCTCCAAGGGCAACCTGCGGGAGTACCTGCAGGCCCGGAGGCCCCCAGG
GCTGGAATACTGCTACAACCCCAGCCACAACCCAGAGGAGCAGCTCTCCTCCAAGGACCTGGTGTCCTGC
GCCTACCAGGTGGTCCGAGGCATGGAGTATCTGGCCTCCAAGAAGTGCATACACCGAGACCTGGCAGCCA
GGAATGTCCTGGTGACAGAGGACAATGTGATGAAGATAGCAGACTTTGGCCTCGCACGGGACATTCACCA
CATCGACTACTATAAAAAGACAACCAACGGCCGACTGCCTGTGAAGTGGATGGCACCCGAGGCATTATTT
GACCGGATCTACACCCACCAGAGTGATGTGTGGTCTTTCGGGGTGCTCCTGTGGGAGATCTTCACTCTGG
GCGGCTCCCCATACCCCGGTGTGCCTGTGGAGGAACTTTTCAAGCTGCTGAAGGAGGGTCACCGCATGGA
CAAGCCCAGTAACTGCACCAACGAGCTGTACATGATGATGCGGGACTGCTGGCATGCAGTGCCCTCACAG
AGACCCACCTTCAAGCAGCTGGTGGAAGACCTGGACCGCATCGTGGCCTTGACCTCCAACCAGGAGTACC
TGGACCTGTCCATGCCCCTGGACCAGTACTCCCCAGCTTTCCCGACACCCGGAGCTCTACGTGCTCCTCA
GGGGAGGATTCCGTCTTCTCTCATGAGCCGCTGCCCGAGGAGCCCTGCCTGCCCCGACACCCAGCCCAGC
TTGCCAATGGCGGACTCAAACGCCGCTAGAACCCAGCTTTCTTGTACAAAGTGGTGATATCCAATTAACC
CTCACTAAAGGATGATGTGTTTGATTTGAATTGAACCCTATAGTGAGTCGTATTACCACCCAACTTTTCT
ATACAAAGTGGTTGATATCCAGCACAGTGGCGGCCGCTCGAGTCTAGAGGGCCCGCGGTTCGAAGGTAAG
CCTATCCCTAACCCTCTCCTCGGTCTCGATTCTACGCGTACCGGTTAGTAATGAGATCCCTCCCCCCCCC
CTAACGTTACTGGCCGAAGCCGCTTGGAATAAGGCCGGTGTGCGTTTGTCTATATGTTATTTTCCACCAT
ATTGCCGTCTTTTGGCAATGTGAGGGCCCGGAAACCTGGCCCTGTCTTCTTGACGAGCATTCCTAGGGGT
CTTTCCCCTCTCGCCAAAGGAATGCAAGGTCTGTTGAATGTCGTGAAGGAAGCAGTTCCTCTGGAAGCTT
CTTGAAGACAAACAACGTCTGTAGCGACCCTTTGCAGGCAGCGGAACCCCCCACCTGGCGACAGGTGCCT
CTGCGGCCAAAAGCCACGTGTATAAGATACACCTGCAAAGGCGGCACAACCCCAGTGCCACGTTGTGAGT
TGGATAGTTGTGGAAAGAGTCAAATGGCTCTCCTCAAGCGTATTCAACAAGGGGCTGAAGGATGCCCAGA
AGGTACCCCATTGTATGGGATCTGATCTGGGGCCTCGGTGCACATGCTTTACATGTGTTTAGTCGAGGTT
AAAAAAACGTCTAGGCCCCCCGAACCACGGGGACGTGGTTTTCCTTTGAAAAACACGATGATAATATGGC
CACACATATGACCGAGTACAAGCCCACGGTGCGCCTCGCCACCCGCGACGACGTCCCCAGGGCCGTACGC
ACCCTCGCCGCCGCGTTCGCCGACTACCCCGCCACGCGCCACACCGTCGATCCGGACCGCCACATCGAGC
GGGTCACCGAGCTGCAAGAACTCTTCCTCACGCGCGTCGGGCTCGACATCGGCAAGGTGTGGGTCGCGGA
CGACGGCGCCGCGGTGGCGGTCTGGACCACGCCGGAGAGCGTCGAAGCGGGGGCGGTGTTCGCCGAGATC
GGCCCGCGCATGGCCGAGTTGAGCGGTTCCCGGCTGGCCGCGCAGCAACAGATGGAAGGCCTCCTGGCGC
CGCACCGGCCCAAGGAGCCCGCGTGGTTCCTGGCCACCGTCGGCGTCTCGCCCGACCACCAGGGCAAGGG
TCTGGGCAGCGCCGTCGTGCTCCCCGGAGTGGAGGCGGCCGAGCGCGCCGGGGTGCCCGCCTTCCTGGAG
ACCTCCGCGCCCCGCAACCTCCCCTTCTACGAGCGGCTCGGCTTCACCGTCACCGCCGACGTCGAGGTGC
CCGAAGGACCGCGCACCTGGTGCATGACCCGCAAGCCCGGTGCCTAAATCGATAGATCCTAATCAACCTC
TGGATTACAAAATTTGTGAAAGATTGACTGGTATTCTTAACTATGTTGCTCCTTTTACGCTATGTGGATA
CGCTGCTTTAATGCCTTTGTATCATGCTATTGCTTCCCGTATGGCTTTCATTTTCTCCTCCTTGTATAAA
TCCTGGTTGCTGTCTCTTTATGAGGAGTTGTGGCCCGTTGTCAGGCAACGTGGCGTGGTGTGCACTGTGT
TTGCTGACGCAACCCCCACTGGTTGGGGCATTGCCACCACCTGTCAGCTCCTTTCCGGGACTTTCGCTTT
CCCCCTCCCTATTGCCACGGCGGAACTCATCGCCGCCTGCCTTGCCCGCTGCTGGACAGGGGCTCGGCTG
TTGGGCACTGACAATTCCGTGGTGTTGTCGGGGAAATCATCGTCCTTTCCTTGGCTGCTCGCCTGTGTTG
CCACCTGGATTCTGCGCGGGACGTCCTTCTGCTACGTCCCTTCGGCCCTCAATCCAGCGGACCTTCCTTC
CCGCGGCCTGCTGCCGGCTCTGCGGCCTCTTCCGCGTCTTCGCCTTCGCCCTCAGACGAGTCGGATCTCC
CTTTGGGCCGCCTCCCCGCCTGAGATCCTTTAAGACCAATGACTTACAAGGCAGCTGTAGATCTTAGCCA
CTTTTTAAAAGAAAAGGGGGGACTGGAAGGGCTAATTCACTCCCAACGAAGACAAGATCTGCTTTTTGCT
TGTACTGGGTCTCTCTGGTTAGACCAGATCTGAGCCTGGGAGCTCTCTGGCTAACTAGGGAACCCACTGC
TTAAGCCTCAATAAAGCTTGCCTTGAGTGCTTCAAGTAGTGTGTGCCCGTCTGTTGTGTGACTCTGGTAA
CTAGAGATCCCTCAGACCCTTTTAGTCAGTGTGGAAAATCTCTAGCAGTAGTAGTTCATGTCATCTTATT
ATTCAGTATTTATAACTTGCAAAGAAATGAATATCAGAGAGTGAGAGGCCCGGGTTAATTAAGGAAAGGG
CTAGATCATTCTTGAAGACGAAAGGGCCTCGTGATACGCCTATTTTTATAGGTTAATGTCATGATAATAA
TGGTTTCTTAGACGTCAGGTGGCACTTTTCGGGGAAATGTGCGCGGAACCCCTATTTGTTTATTTTTCTA
AATACATTCAAATATGTATCCGCTCATGAGACAATAACCCTGATAAATGCTTCAATAATATTGAAAAAGG
AAGAGTATGAGTATTCAACATTTCCGTGTCGCCCTTATTCCCTTTTTTGCGGCATTTTGCCTTCCTGTTT
TTGCTCACCCAGAAACGCTGGTGAAAGTAAAAGATGCTGAAGATCAGTTGGGTGCACGAGTGGGTTACAT
CGAACTGGATCTCAACAGCGGTAAGATCCTTGAGAGTTTTCGCCCCGAAGAACGTTTTCCAATGATGAGC
ACTTTTAAAGTTCTGCTATGTGGCGCGGTATTATCCCGTGTTGACGCCGGGCAAGAGCAACTCGGTCGCC
GCATACACTATTCTCAGAATGACTTGGTTGAGTACTCACCAGTCACAGAAAAGCATCTTACGGATGGCAT
GACAGTAAGAGAATTATGCAGTGCTGCCATAACCATGAGTGATAACACTGCGGCCAACTTACTTCTGACA
ACGATCGGAGGACCGAAGGAGCTAACCGCTTTTTTGCACAACATGGGGGATCATGTAACTCGCCTTGATC
GTTGGGAACCGGAGCTGAATGAAGCCATACCAAACGACGAGCGTGACACCACGATGCCTGTAGCAATGGC
AACAACGTTGCGCAAACTATTAACTGGCGAACTACTTACTCTAGCTTCCCGGCAACAATTAATAGACTGG
ATGGAGGCGGATAAAGTTGCAGGACCACTTCTGCGCTCGGCCCTTCCGGCTGGCTGGTTTATTGCTGATA
AATCTGGAGCCGGTGAGCGTGGGTCTCGCGGTATCATTGCAGCACTGGGGCCAGATGGTAAGCCCTCCCG
TATCGTAGTTATCTACACGACGGGGAGTCAGGCAACTATGGATGAACGAAATAGACAGATCGCTGAGATA
GGTGCCTCACTGATTAAGCATTGGTAACTGTCAGACCAAGTTTACTCATATATACTTTAGATTGATTTAA
AACTTCATTTTTAATTTAAAAGGATCTAGGTGAAGATCCTTTTTGATAATCTCATGACCAAAATCCCTTA
ACGTGAGTTTTCGTTCCACTGAGCGTCAGACCCCGTAGAAAAGATCAAAGGATCTTCTTGAGATCCTTTT
TTTCTGCGCGTAATCTGCTGCTTGCAAACAAAAAAACCACCGCTACCAGCGGTGGTTTGTTTGCCGGATC
AAGAGCTACCAACTCTTTTTCCGAAGGTAACTGGCTTCAGCAGAGCGCAGATACCAAATACTGTTCTTCT
AGTGTAGCCGTAGTTAGGCCACCACTTCAAGAACTCTGTAGCACCGCCTACATACCTCGCTCTGCTAATC
CTGTTACCAGTGGCTGCTGCCAGTGGCGATAAGTCGTGTCTTACCGGGTTGGACTCAAGACGATAGTTAC
CGGATAAGGCGCAGCGGTCGGGCTGAACGGGGGGTTCGTGCACACAGCCCAGCTTGGAGCGAACGACCTA
CACCGAACTGAGATACCTACAGCGTGAGCTATGAGAAAGCGCCACGCTTCCCGAAGGGAGAAAGGCGGAC
AGGTATCCGGTAAGCGGCAGGGTCGGAACAGGAGAGCGCACGAGGGAGCTTCCAGGGGGAAACGCCTGGT
ATCTTTATAGTCCTGTCGGGTTTCGCCACCTCTGACTTGAGCGTCGATTTTTGTGATGCTCGTCAGGGGG
GCGGAGCCTATGGAAAAACGCCAGCAACGCGGCCTTTTTACGGTTCCTGGCCTTTTGCTGGCCTTTTGCT
CACATGTTCTTTCCTGCGTTATCCCCTGATTCTGTGGATAACCGTATTACCGCCTTTGAGTGAGCTGATA
CCGCTCGCCGCAGCCGAACGACCGAGCGCAGCGAGTCAGTGAGCGAGGAAGCGGAAGAGCGCCCAATACG
CAAACCGCCTCTCCCCGCGCGTTGGCCGATTCATTAATGCAGCAAGCTCATGGCTGACTAATTTTTTTTA
TTTATGCAGAGGCCGAGGCCGCCTCGGCCTCTGAGCTATTCCAGAAGTAGTGAGGAGGCTTTTTTGGAGG
CCTAGGCTTTTGCAAAAAGCTCCCCGTGGCACGACAGGTTTCCCGACTGGAAAGCGGGCAGTGAGCGCAA
CGCAATTAATGTGAGTTAGCTCACTCATTAGGCACCCCAGGCTTTACACTTTATGCTTCCGGCTCGTATG
TTGTGTGGAATTGTGAGCGGATAACAATTTCACACAGGAAACAGCTATGACATGATTACGAATTTCACAA
ATAAAGCATTTTTTTCACTGCATTCTAGTTGTGGTTTGTCCAAACTCATCAATGTATCTTATCATGTCTG
GATCAACTGGATAACTCAAGCTAACCAAAATCATCCCAAACTTCCCACCCCATACCCTATTACCACTGCC
AATTACCTGTGGTTTCATTTACTCTAAACCTGTGATTCCTCTGAATTATTTTCATTTTAAAGAAATTGTA
TTTGTTAAATATGTACTACAAACTTAGTAGT
Features (pLannotate 1.2.2; 31 found; start..end, strand, type, name):
    377..634     +  LTR            5' LTR (truncated): truncated 5' long terminal repeat (LTR) from HIV-1
    681..806     +  misc_feature   HIV-1 Ψ: packaging signal of human immunodeficiency virus type 1
    790..1128    +  CDS            HIV-1 gag (fragment): gag protein from human immunodeficiency virus 1; gag
   1303..1536    +  misc_feature   RRE: The Rev response element (RRE) of HIV-1 allows for Rev-dependent mRNA export from the nucleus to the cytoplasm.
   1913..2013    +  CDS            Rev (fragment): human immunodeficiency virus 1 (HIV-1) Rev protein; rev; enhances nuclear export of unspliced and incompletely spliced viral mRNAs
   2058..2175    +  misc_feature   cPPT/CTS: central polypurine tract and central termination sequence of HIV-1
   2223..3401    +  promoter       EF-1α promoter: strong constitutive promoter for human elongation factor EF-1α
   3422..3442    +  protein_bind   attB1: mutant version of attB; core recombination site for the Gateway® BP reaction BP Clonase™
   3448..5784    +  CDS            FGFR1 (fragment): FGFR1_HUMAN - Also known as BFGFR, CEK, FGFBR, FLG, FLT2, HBGFR. Experimental evidence at protein level: Swiss-Prot protein existence level 1. Tyrosine-protein kinase that acts as cell-surface receptor for fibroblast growth factors and plays an essential role in the regulation of embryonic development, cell proliferation, differentiation and migration. Required for normal mesoderm patterning and correct axial organization during embryonic development, normal skeletogenesis and normal development of the gonadotropin-releasing hormone (GnRH) neuronal system. Phosphorylates PLCG1, FRS2, GAB1 and
   5772..5906    +  CDS            FGFR1 (fragment): FGFR1_HUMAN - Also known as BFGFR, CEK, FGFBR, FLG, FLT2, HBGFR. Experimental evidence at protein level: Swiss-Prot protein existence level 1. Tyrosine-protein kinase that acts as cell-surface receptor for fibroblast growth factors and plays an essential role in the regulation of embryonic development, cell proliferation, differentiation and migration. Required for normal mesoderm patterning and correct axial organization during embryonic development, normal skeletogenesis and normal development of the gonadotropin-releasing hormone (GnRH) neuronal system. Phosphorylates PLCG1, FRS2, GAB1 and
   5911..5935    -  protein_bind   attB2: mutant version of attB; recombination site for the Gateway® BP reaction BP Clonase™
   5943..5961    +  promoter       T3 promoter: promoter for bacteriophage T3 RNA polymerase
   5987..6005    -  promoter       T7 promoter: promoter for bacteriophage T7 RNA polymerase
   6011..6029    -  protein_bind   attB4 (fragment): mutant version of attB; core recombination site for the Gateway® BP reaction BP Clonase™
   6085..6126    +  CDS            V5 tag: epitope tag from simian virus 5
   6252..6714    +  misc_feature   IRES: internal ribosome entry site (IRES) of the encephalomyocarditis virus (EMCV)
   6728..7325    +  CDS            PuroR (fragment): puromycin N-acetyltransferase; pac from Streptomyces; confers resistance to puromycin
   7341..7929    +  misc_feature   WPRE: woodchuck hepatitis virus posttranscriptional regulatory element
   7937..8002    +  CDS            nef (fragment): NEF_HV1Z2 - Experimental evidence at protein level: Swiss-Prot protein existence level 1. Extracellular Nef protein targets CD4(+) T-lymphocytes for apoptosis by interacting with CXCR4 surface receptors. From Human immunodeficiency virus type 1 group M subtype D (isolate Z2/CDC-Z34) (HIV-1).
   8004..8237    +  LTR            3' LTR (ΔU3): self-inactivating 3' long terminal repeat (LTR) from HIV-1
   8442..8546    +  promoter       AmpR promoter: bla
   8547..9407    +  CDS            AmpR: β-lactamase; bla; confers resistance to ampicillin, carbenicillin, and related antibiotics
   9578..10166   +  rep_origin     ori: high-copy-number ColE1/pMB1/pBR322/pUC origin of replication
  10349..10403   +  CDS            lacI (fragment): lac repressor; lacI; The lac repressor binds to the lac operator to inhibit transcription in E. coli. This inhibition can be relieved by adding lactose or isopropyl-β-D-thiogalactopyranoside (IPTG).
  10409..10502   +  rep_origin     SV40 ori (fragment): SV40 origin of replication
  10527..10564   +  CDS            lacI (fragment): lac repressor; lacI; The lac repressor binds to the lac operator to inhibit transcription in E. coli. This inhibition can be relieved by adding lactose or isopropyl-β-D-thiogalactopyranoside (IPTG).
  10577..10598   +  protein_bind   CAP binding site: CAP binding activates transcription in the presence of cAMP. E. coli catabolite activator protein
  10613..10643   +  promoter       lac promoter: promoter for the E. coli lac operon
  10647..10669   +  protein_bind   lac operator (fragment): The lac repressor binds to the lac operator to inhibit transcription in E. coli. This inhibition can be relieved by adding lactose or isopropyl-β-D-thiogalactopyranoside (IPTG). lac repressor encoded by lacI
  10701..10784   +  polyA_signal   SV40 poly(A) signal (fragment): SV40 polyadenylation signal
  10951..329     +  CDS            nef (fragment) (across the origin): NEF_HV1BR - Experimental evidence at protein level: Swiss-Prot protein existence level 1. Extracellular Nef protein targets CD4(+) T-lymphocytes for apoptosis by interacting with CXCR4 surface receptors (PubMed:14990729). From Human immunodeficiency virus type 1 group M subtype B (isolate BRU/LAI) (HIV-1).
