[The description below was written by a language model from this plasmid's Addgene catalogue record and pLannotate feature annotations shown in this document.]
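Description:
pHAGE-FGFR1-P148S is an HIV-1-based lentiviral expression plasmid built on the pHAGE backbone, carrying human FGFR1 with the P148S substitution. It is maintained in E. coli through a high-copy ColE1/pUC-type origin and selected with ampicillin via the β-lactamase gene. The viral portion has the layout of a self-inactivating transfer vector: a truncated 5' LTR, the Ψ packaging signal with an adjoining gag fragment, the Rev response element for Rev-dependent nuclear export of the genomic RNA, the cPPT/CTS element, and a ΔU3 3' LTR that disables LTR promoter activity after integration. The plasmid carries no complete viral genes, only fragments, so packaging functions must be supplied separately.

Between the LTRs, the constitutive human EF-1α promoter drives the FGFR1 open reading frame, which was introduced by Gateway recombination and is flanked by attB1 and attB2 sites. The annotation splits the receptor coding sequence into two overlapping fragments that together span the insert, and it does not itself flag the P148S change, which is known from the catalogue entry. Downstream lie short T3 and T7 promoter sequences, an attB4 remnant and a V5 epitope tag; the record does not state whether the tag is in frame with the receptor. An EMCV IRES then allows translation of puromycin N-acetyltransferase from the same transcript, linking puromycin selection of transduced cells to insert expression, and a WPRE enhances transcript expression.

FGFR1 encodes a receptor tyrosine kinase for fibroblast growth factors. The construct is intended for stable lentiviral expression of this variant in mammalian cells and was deposited with a study on systematic functional annotation of somatic cancer mutations.
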