Addgene plasmid #116377: pHAGE-FGFR1-P148S
Purpose: Lentiviral expression of FGFR1 P148S
Depositing lab: Gordon Mills & Kenneth Scott. Publication: Systematic Functional Annotation of Somatic Mutations in Cancer. Ng PK, Li J, Jeong KJ, Shao S, Chen H, Tsang YH, Sengupta S, Wang Z, Bhavana VH, Tran R, Soewito S, Minussi DC, Moreno D, Kong K, Dogruluk T, Lu H, Gao J, Tokheim C, Zhou DC, Johnson AM, Zeng J, Ip CKM, Ju Z, Wester M, Yu S, Li Y, Vellano CP, Schultz N, Karchin R, Ding L, Lu Y, Cheung LWT, Chen K, Shaw KR, Meric-Bernstam F, Scott KL, Yi S, Sahni N, Liang H, Mills GB. Cancer Cell. 2018 Mar 12;33(3):450-462.e10. doi: 10.1016/j.ccell.2018.01.021. PubMed 29533785.
Backbone
  Vector backbone: pHAGE
  Vector type: Lentiviral
Growth in bacteria
  Bacterial resistance: Ampicillin, 100 μg/mL
  Growth temperature: 37°C
  Growth strain: Stbl3
  Copy number: High Copy
Gene/Insert
  Gene/Insert name: FGFR1
  Species: H. sapiens (human)
  Mutation: P148S
  Entrez Gene: FGFR1 (a.k.a. BFGFR, CD331, CEK, ECCL, FGFBR, FGFR-1, FLG, FLT-2, FLT2, HBGFR, HH2, HRTFDS, KAL2, N-SAM, OGD, bFGF-R-1)
  Cloning method: Gateway Cloning
Terms and licenses: Academic/Nonprofit Terms; Industry Terms: Not Available to Industry
How to cite: pHAGE-FGFR1-P148S was a gift from Gordon Mills & Kenneth Scott (Addgene plasmid # 116377)
