>Addgene plasmid #116377 | pHAGE-FGFR1-P148S | depositor partial sequence | sequence record 219251 | insert
ATGTGGAGCTGGAAGTGCCTCCTCTTCTGGGCTGTGCTGGTCACAGCCACACTCTGCACCGCTAGGCCGT
CCCCGACCTTGCCTGAACAAGCCCAGCCCTGGGGAGCCCCTGTGGAAGTGGAGTCCTTCCTGGTCCACCC
CGGTGACCTGCTGCAGCTTCGCTGTCGGCTGCGGGACGATGTGCAGAGCATCAACTGGCTGCGGGACGGG
GTGCAGCTGGCGGAAAGCAACCGCACCCGCATCACAGGGGAGGAGGTGGAGGTGCAGGACTCCGTGCCCG
CAGACTCCGGCCTCTATGCTTGCGTAACCAGCAGCCCCTCGGGCAGTGACACCACCTACTTCTCCGTCAA
TGTTTCAGATGCTCTCCCCTCCTCGGAGGATGATGATGATGATGATGACTCCTCTTCAGAGGAGAAAGAA
ACAGATAACACCAAACCAAACTCCGTAGCTCCATATTGGACATCCCCAGAAAAGATGGAAAAGAAATTGC
ATGCAGTGCCGGCTGCCAAGACAGTGAAGTTCAAATGCCCTTCCAGTGGGACCCCAAACCCCACACTGCG
CTGGTTGAAAAATGGCAAAGAATTCAAACCTGACCACAGAATTGGAGGCTACAAGGTCCGTTATGCCACC
GGGAGCATCATAATGGACTCTGTGGTGCCCTCTGACAAGGGCAACTACACCTGCATTGTGGAGAATGAGT
ACGGCAGCATCAACCACACATACCAGCTGGATGTCGTGGAGCGGTCCCCTCACCGGCCCATCCTGCAAGC
AGGGTTGCCCGCCAACAAAACAGTGGCCCTGGGTAGCAACGTGGAGTTCATGTGTAAGGTGTACAGTGAC
CCGCAGCCGCACATCCAGTGGCTAAAGCACATCGAGGTGAATGGGAGCAAGATTGGCCCAGACAACCTGC
CTTATGTCCAGATCTTGAAGACTGCTGGAGTTAATACCACCGACAAAGAGATGGAGGTGCTTCACTTAAG
AAATGTCTCCTTTGAGGACGCAGGGGAGTATACGTGCTTGGCGGGTAACTCTATCGGACTCTCCCATCAC
TCTGCATGGTTGACCGTTCTGGAAGCCCTGGAAGAGAGGCCGGCAGTGATGACCTCGCCCCTGTACCTGG
AGATCATCATCTATTGCACAGGGGCCTTCCTCATCTCCTGCATGGTGGGGTCGGTCATCGTCTACAAGAT
GAAGAGTGGTACCAAGAAGAGTGACTTCCACAGCCAGATGGCTGTGCACAAGCTGGCCAAGAGCATCCCT
CTGCGCAGACAGGTAACAGTGTCTGCTGACTCCAGTGCATCCATGAACTCTGGGGTTCTTCTGGTTCGGC
CATCACGGCTCTCCTCCAGTGGGACTCCCATGCTAGCAGGGGTCTCTGAGTATGAGCTTCCCGAAGACCC
TCGCTGGGAGCTGCCTCGGGACAGACTGGTCTTAGGCAAACCCCTGGGAGAGGGCTGCTTTGGGCAGGTG
GTGTTGGCAGAGGCTATCGGGCTGGACAAGGACAAACCCAACCGTGTGACCAAAGTGGCTGTGAAGATGT
TGAAGTCGGACGCAACAGAGAAAGACTTGTCAGACCTGATCTCAGAAATGGAGATGATGAAGATGATCGG
GAAGCATAAGAATATCATCAACCTGCTGGGGGCCTGCACGCAGGATGGTCCCTTGTATGTCATCGTGGAG
TATGCCTCCAAGGGCAACCTGCGGGAGTACCTGCAGGCCCGGAGGCCCCCAGGGCTGGAATACTGCTACA
ACCCCAGCCACAACCCAGAGGAGCAGCTCTCCTCCAAGGACCTGGTGTCCTGCGCCTACCAGGTGGCCCG
AGGCATGGAGTATCTGGCCTCCAAGAAGTGCATACACCGAGACCTGGCAGCCAGGAATGTCCTGGTGACA
GAGGACAATGTGATGAAGATAGCAGACTTTGGCCTCGCACGGGACATTCACCACATCGACTACTATAAAA
AGACAACCAACGGCCGACTGCCTGTGAAGTGGATGGCACCCGAGGCATTATTTGACCGGATCTACACCCA
CCAGAGTGATGTGTGGTCTTTCGGGGTGCTCCTGTGGGAGATCTTCACTCTGGGCGGCTCCCCATACCCC
GGTGTGCCTGTGGAGGAACTTTTCAAGCTGCTGAAGGAGGGTCACCGCATGGACAAGCCCAGTAACTGCA
CCAACGAGCTGTACATGATGATGCGGGACTGCTGGCATGCAGTGCCCTCACAGAGACCCACCTTCAAGCA
GCTGGTGGAAGACCTGGACCGCATCGTGGCCTTGACCTCCAACCAGGAGTACCTGGACCTGTCCATGCCC
CTGGACCAGTACTCCCCCAGCTTTCCCGACACCCGGAGCTCTACGTGCTCCTCAGGGGAGGATTCCGTCT
TCTCTCATGAGCCGCTGCCCGAGGAGCCCTGCCTGCCCCGACACCCAGCCCAGCTTGCCAATGGCGGACT
CAAACGCCGCTGA
